>Addgene plasmid #163902 | pChantico-Tdel-Firefly | addgene full sequence | sequence record 322409 | Addgene NGS Result
GATAAGGATCCGGTCATTCAGTAAATATAAATGCAGATAGCCTACGTTCTGAAAGTGGGGTTCTAGGGTC
CCTTGGTTAGTTTTAAAAATTCAAAGTCACTTTGAGTTTTGTTTTGTTTTGTTTTGTTTTAAAGCTTGAG
AGTGGCCGTGCAGAGCAAAGTTGTCCAATTAAGTTTATATCAGTGACAGATGGGCTTATCAGACCTTCGC
TCTCAGACAGTAGCCATGGAACACTTAGCTGCTGCCTCCCGAAAGTGCAAGCAGACCAGTTCAGGATCTG
AAGCTTTGTTTTGGTTTGACTTAAATGTAAGTGCAAACAGTCGCTGTGGGGTGTGTGTGTGTGTGTGTGT
GTGATACTGGCCGATGCAGGCTGAGAGTAGGGGTGTCTCACTCCTGACTGCGTACTCCCCCTCTGTTTTA
CACAGGCTTATTTACTGTTACACGGAGACTTTTCTTCGAACTGTTAAACTCTTGGCTGAGTTTGTGTGGA
GTATGAGGCAAATCTCTAACCGCAAGCATGCAGTGGAAAGATTAGGCATACTTTTGAAACGAGTTTGTGT
ACCAGATCATATTCTTGGCTCAAGAAAGAAAAAGAAAGGGGGCTGGGGAAAGGCTTGTGGTTGCTACTCT
GGGAACTAAAGAATTCAAAAGGCTTGTTCTCCATGTTTCGTAGACACAGACATCTGGAATTGTTGTTTTA
AAATTACAAGCAATTGTGTATGCTTTGTTACTGCAACACTTATTCAGAGGCAAGGACATAGGTGCCACTG
TTGTCAGAAAGCCAGATGTCCTTTCCTTAAATTGGCCTGCCTGGCTGCTGGCGCCTGCAGACACTTTGGG
AATCTCAGTTAGCGGTACTGCATGGATATAGTGCATCTGCTTCTCACACTTCTGCCAACCTTGTGTATTG
GTTTGCTTCTCTCCATGGTGTTAAAACAATGACTGAAAGCGTCTTGGGTAGGGCAAGGGTATATTTAGCT
TATAGTTGCACATGACAGTCCATCGTCAAGGGAGAGCATGGCGGGAACTCAAGGACTTTGAGGAGGAACT
GAAGCACAGGCATAGAGGCTGTTCCTCACTGGCTTGCTCCCCAGGGCTTGCTCAGCTAGCTGTCTTACAG
AGCCCAGAACCGATATCAAGATCTGGCCTCGGCGGCCAAGCTTAGACACTAGAGGGTATATAATGGAAGC
TCGACTTCCAGCTTGGCAATCCGGTACTGTTGGTAAAGCCACCATGGAAGATGCCAAAAACATTAAGAAG
GGCCCAGCGCCATTCTACCCACTCGAAGACGGGACCGCCGGCGAGCAGCTGCACAAAGCCATGAAGCGCT
ACGCCCTGGTGCCCGGCACCATCGCCTTTACCGACGCACATATCGAGGTGGACATTACCTACGCCGAGTA
CTTCGAGATGAGCGTTCGGCTGGCAGAAGCTATGAAGCGCTATGGGCTGAATACAAACCATCGGATCGTG
GTGTGCAGCGAGAATAGCTTGCAGTTCTTCATGCCCGTGTTGGGTGCCCTGTTCATCGGTGTGGCTGTGG
CCCCAGCTAACGACATCTACAACGAGCGCGAGCTGCTGAACAGCATGGGCATCAGCCAGCCCACCGTCGT
ATTCGTGAGCAAGAAAGGGCTGCAAAAGATCCTCAACGTGCAAAAGAAGCTACCGATCATACAAAAGATC
ATCATCATGGATAGCAAGACCGACTACCAGGGCTTCCAAAGCATGTACACCTTCGTGACTTCCCATTTGC
CACCCGGCTTCAACGAGTACGACTTCGTGCCCGAGAGCTTCGACCGGGACAAAACCATCGCCCTGATCAT
GAACAGTAGTGGCAGTACCGGATTGCCCAAGGGCGTAGCCCTACCGCACCGCACCGCTTGTGTCCGATTC
AGTCATGCCCGCGACCCCATCTTCGGCAACCAGATCATCCCCGACACCGCTATCCTCAGCGTGGTGCCAT
TTCACCACGGCTTCGGCATGTTCACCACGCTGGGCTACTTGATCTGCGGCTTTCGGGTCGTGCTCATGTA
CCGCTTCGAGGAGGAGCTATTCTTGCGCAGCTTGCAAGACTATAAGATTCAATCTGCCCTGCTGGTGCCC
ACACTATTTAGCTTCTTCGCTAAGAGCACTCTCATCGACAAGTACGACCTAAGCAACTTGCACGAGATCG
CCAGCGGCGGGGCGCCGCTCAGCAAGGAGGTAGGTGAGGCCGTGGCCAAACGCTTCCACCTACCAGGCAT
CCGCCAGGGCTACGGCCTGACAGAAACAACCAGCGCCATTCTGATCACCCCCGAAGGGGACGACAAGCCT
GGCGCAGTAGGCAAGGTGGTGCCCTTCTTCGAGGCTAAGGTGGTGGACTTGGACACCGGTAAGACACTGG
GTGTGAACCAGCGCGGCGAGCTGTGCGTCCGTGGCCCCATGATCATGAGCGGCTACGTTAACAACCCCGA
GGCTACAAACGCTCTCATCGACAAGGACGGCTGGCTGCACAGCGGCGACATCGCCTACTGGGACGAGGAC
GAGCACTTCTTCATCGTGGACCGGCTGAAGAGCCTGATCAAATACAAGGGCTACCAGGTAGCCCCAGCCG
AACTGGAGAGCATCCTGCTGCAACACCCCAACATCTTCGACGCCGGGGTCGCCGGCCTGCCCGACGACGA
TGCCGGCGAGCTGCCCGCCGCAGTCGTCGTGCTGGAACACGGTAAAACCATGACCGAGAAGGAGATCGTG
GACTATGTGGCCAGCCAGGTTACAACCGCCAAGAAGCTGCGCGGTGGTGTTGTGTTCGTGGACGAGGTGC
CTAAAGGACTGACCGGCAAGTTGGACGCCCGCAAGATCCGCGAGATTCTCATTAAGGCCAAGAAGGGCGG
CAAGATCGCCGTGTAATAATTCTAGAGTCGGGGCGGCCGGCCGCTTCGAGCAGACATGATAAGATACATT
GATGAGTTTGGACAAACCACAACTAGAATGCAGTGAAAAAAATGCTTTATTTGTGAAATTTGTGATGCTA
TTGCTTTATTTGTAACCATTATAAGCTGCAATAAACAAGTTAACAACAACAATTGCATTCATTTTATGTT
TCAGGTTCAGGGGGAGGTGTGGGAGGTTTTTTAAAGCAAGTAAAACCTCTACAAATGTGGTAAAATCGAT
AAGGATCCGTCGACCGATGCCCTTGAGAGCCTTCAACCCAGTCAGCTCCTTCCGGTGGGCGCGGGGCATG
ACTATCGTCGCCGCACTTATGACTGTCTTCTTTATCATGCAACTCGTAGGACAGGTGCCGGCAGCGCTCT
TCCGCTTCCTCGCTCACTGACTCGCTGCGCTCGGTCGTTCGGCTGCGGCGAGCGGTATCAGCTCACTCAA
AGGCGGTAATACGGTTATCCACAGAATCAGGGGATAACGCAGGAAAGAACATGTGAGCAAAAGGCCAGCA
AAAGGCCAGGAACCGTAAAAAGGCCGCGTTGCTGGCGTTTTTCCATAGGCTCCGCCCCCCTGACGAGCAT
CACAAAAATCGACGCTCAAGTCAGAGGTGGCGAAACCCGACAGGACTATAAAGATACCAGGCGTTTCCCC
CTGGAAGCTCCCTCGTGCGCTCTCCTGTTCCGACCCTGCCGCTTACCGGATACCTGTCCGCCTTTCTCCC
TTCGGGAAGCGTGGCGCTTTCTCATAGCTCACGCTGTAGGTATCTCAGTTCGGTGTAGGTCGTTCGCTCC
AAGCTGGGCTGTGTGCACGAACCCCCCGTTCAGCCCGACCGCTGCGCCTTATCCGGTAACTATCGTCTTG
AGTCCAACCCGGTAAGACACGACTTATCGCCACTGGCAGCAGCCACTGGTAACAGGATTAGCAGAGCGAG
GTATGTAGGCGGTGCTACAGAGTTCTTGAAGTGGTGGCCTAACTACGGCTACACTAGAAGAACAGTATTT
GGTATCTGCGCTCTGCTGAAGCCAGTTACCTTCGGAAAAAGAGTTGGTAGCTCTTGATCCGGCAAACAAA
CCACCGCTGGTAGCGGTGGTTTTTTTGTTTGCAAGCAGCAGATTACGCGCAGAAAAAAAGGATCTCAAGA
AGATCCTTTGATCTTTTCTACGGGGTCTGACGCTCAGTGGAACGAAAACTCACGTTAAGGGATTTTGGTC
ATGAGATTATCAAAAAGGATCTTCACCTAGATCCTTTTAAATTAAAAATGAAGTTTTAAATCAATCTAAA
GTATATATGAGTAAACTTGGTCTGACAGCGGCCGCAAATGCTAAACCACTGCAGTGGTTACCAGTGCTTG
ATCAGTGAGGCACCGATCTCAGCGATCTGCCTATTTCGTTCGTCCATAGTGGCCTGACTCCCCGTCGTGT
AGATCACTACGATTCGTGAGGGCTTACCATCAGGCCCCAGCGCAGCAATGATGCCGCGAGAGCCGCGTTC
ACCGGCCCCCGATTTGTCAGCAATGAACCAGCCAGCAGGGAGGGCCGAGCGAAGAAGTGGTCCTGCTACT
TTGTCCGCCTCCATCCAGTCTATGAGCTGCTGTCGTGATGCTAGAGTAAGAAGTTCGCCAGTGAGTAGTT
TCCGAAGAGTTGTGGCCATTGCTACTGGCATCGTGGTATCACGCTCGTCGTTCGGTATGGCTTCGTTCAA
CTCTGGTTCCCAGCGGTCAAGCCGGGTCACATGATCACCCATATTATGAAGAAATGCAGTCAGCTCCTTA
GGGCCTCCGATCGTTGTCAGAAGTAAGTTGGCCGCGGTGTTGTCGCTCATGGTAATGGCAGCACTACACA
ATTCTCTTACCGTCATGCCATCCGTAAGATGCTTTTCCGTGACCGGCGAGTACTCAACCAAGTCGTTTTG
TGAGTAGTGTATACGGCGACCAAGCTGCTCTTGCCCGGCGTCTATACGGGACAACACCGCGCCACATAGC
AGTACTTTGAAAGTGCTCATCATCGGGAATCGTTCTTCGGGGCGGAAAGACTCAAGGATCTTGCCGCTAT
TGAGATCCAGTTCGATATAGCCCACTCTTGCACCCAGTTGATCTTCAGCATCTTTTACTTTCACCAGCGT
TTCGGGGTGTGCAAAAACAGGCAAGCAAAATGCCGCAAAGAAGGGAATGAGTGCGACACGAAAATGTTGG
ATGCTCATACTCGTCCTTTTTCAATATTATTGAAGCATTTATCAGGGTTACTAGTACGTCTCTCAAGGAT
AAGTAAGTAATATTAAGGTACGGGAGGTATTGGACAGGCCGCAATAAAATATCTTTATTTTCATTACATC
TGTGTGTTGGTTTTTTGTGTGAATCGATAGTACTAACATACGCTCTCCATCAAAACAAAACGAAACAAAA
CAAACTAGCAAAATAGGCTGTCCCCAGTGCAAGTGCAGGTGCCAGAACATTTCTCTGGCCTAACTGGCCG
GTACCTGAGCTCGCTAGCCTCGAGGATATC
Features (pLannotate 1.2.2; 11 found; start..end, strand, type, name):
    108..130     -  misc_feature   pause site (fragment): RNA polymerase II transcriptional pause signal from the human α2 globin gene
   1170..1201    +  promoter       minP: minimal TATA-box promoter with low basal activity
   1234..2886    +  CDS            luciferase: firefly luciferase synthetic luc2 version of the luciferase gene
   2930..3051    -  polyA_signal   SV40 poly(A) signal: SV40 polyadenylation signal
   3074..3142    -  CDS            large T antigen (fragment): large T antigen from SV40 (simian virus 40)
   3158..3290    +  CDS            TcR (fragment): tetracycline efflux protein; tet; confers resistance to tetracycline
   3470..4058    -  rep_origin     ori: high-copy-number ColE1/pMB1/pBR322/pUC origin of replication
   4258..5118    -  CDS            AmpR: β-lactamase confers resistance to ampicillin, carbenicillin, and related antibiotics
   5119..5160    -  promoter       AmpR promoter (fragment): bla
   5223..5271    +  polyA_signal   poly(A) signal: synthetic polyadenylation signal
   5285..5376    +  misc_feature   pause site: RNA polymerase II transcriptional pause signal from the human α2 globin gene
