[The description below was written by a language model from this plasmid's Addgene catalogue record and pLannotate feature annotations shown in this document.]
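Description:
pChantico-Tdel-Firefly is a firefly luciferase reporter plasmid built on the pGL4.23-GW backbone for transient promoter-activity assays in transfected cells. It is propagated in E. coli as a high-copy plasmid through a ColE1/pUC-type origin and selected with ampicillin via the β-lactamase (AmpR) gene. The sequenced record is 5,420 nt.

The payload is the synthetic luc2 version of firefly luciferase, followed by an SV40 polyadenylation signal. According to the depositor, the mouse Chantico lncRNA promoter carrying a deletion of the Tbx5 consensus binding site was inserted by Gibson cloning to drive luciferase expression. The automated annotation does not label this fragment, but there is an unannotated stretch of roughly a kilobase upstream of the reporter where it presumably lies. The annotation also detects the backbone's minimal TATA-box promoter (minP) immediately upstream of luc2, so the Chantico sequence appears to sit in front of this low-basal-activity element rather than replacing it. A synthetic poly(A) signal and an RNA polymerase II pause site from the human α2 globin gene lie upstream of the regulatory region. These are standard pGL4 features that block read-through transcription from the backbone and so lower background signal. The short large T antigen and tetracycline-resistance fragments are probably residual backbone sequence rather than functional genes.

The construct serves as the mutant reporter for testing whether Tbx5 binding contributes to transcriptional activity of the Chantico regulatory region. Such a mutant would normally be compared with a matching wild-type promoter reporter, although the record does not describe that counterpart.
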