Addgene plasmid #163902: pChantico-Tdel-Firefly
Purpose: Luciferase reporter for Chantico lncRNA with Tbx5 site deletion
Depositing lab: Alexander Ruthenburg. Depositing organization: University of Chicago. Publication: The cardiac lncRNA Chantico directly regulates Cxcl1 chemokine transcription. Hall JM, Kainth AS, Rowton MJ, Lu E, Haddad G, Keplinger AJ, Šćepanović J , Perez-Cervantes C, Chan SSK, Piccirilli JA, Moskowitz IP, Ruthenburg AJ. bioRxiv 2021.12.23.474040 10.1101/2021.12.23.474040.
Backbone
  Vector backbone: pGL4.23-GW
  Vector type: Luciferase
Growth in bacteria
  Bacterial resistance: Ampicillin, 100 μg/mL
  Growth temperature: 37°C
  Growth strain: DH5alpha
  Copy number: High Copy
Gene/Insert
  Gene/Insert name: Luciferase
  Species: Firefly
  Promoter: Chantico with Tbx5 consensus binding site deletion
  Cloning method: Gibson Cloning
Terms and licenses: Academic/Nonprofit Terms; Industry Terms: Not Available to Industry
Depositor comments: The mouse Chantico lncRNA promoter with a deletion of the Tbx5 consensus binding site was inserted to drive Firefly luciferase expression. Please visit https://www.biorxiv.org/content/10.1101/2021.12.23.474040v1 for bioRxiv preprint.
How to cite: pChantico-Tdel-Firefly was a gift from Alexander Ruthenburg (Addgene plasmid # 163902 ; http://n2t.net/addgene:163902 ; RRID:Addgene_163902)
